>Addgene plasmid #54404 | LIIalpha F 1-2 RNAi | depositor full sequence | sequence record 84624 | Full Sequence
GGTCAAGTCTGCTTTTATTATTTTTAAGCGTGCATAATAAGCCCTACACAAATTGGGAGATATATCATGC
ATGACCAAAATCCCTTAACGTGAGTTTTCGTTCCACTGAGCGTCAGACCCCGTAGAAAAGATCAAAGGAT
CTTCTGCCGGTAACATGAGCAAAGTCTGCCGCCTTACAACGGCTCTCCCGCTGACGCCGTCCCGGACTGA
TGGGCTGCCTGTATCGAGTGGTGATTTTGTGCCGAGCTGCCGGTCGGGGAGCTGTTGGCTGGCTGGTGGC
AGGATATATTGTGGTGTAAACAAATTGACGCTTAGACGGATTACGGAAGACAATACGGCGGGGAGAGAGG
ATTTTGAGGAAATAATTAATTGAATTACTTGTATTATTGATAAAGTAATTTAGATAAGTTGTTAGTACAA
CTTATTGCAACTATGGATAGACAAAAATCACTTATTTTAAGGGGAGAAGTATATAACAACTTATTATAAA
ATTTCTGAGCAGCCGGCCTCCTCCAATCAATCATAGAGAGTGGAGCCCATTCTGGAAAACCAAGGAACCC
CCAACTTGCACTGGTGCGGTGGCCCAATTCAAAAAAAACGGGGCCCAGCAAAGTAACGCCGTTGTAACGA
TTTATCAATCCAAACTCAAAAGGCGGCGAGATGCGTTTAACTCCGTGAAATTAACAAACCGCCAACAACT
TGCAATTTGCAACTACCGTTTCCAAGAAGAACTCAACCACACAACGTATCCTATCCCAAACCACACGCAA
CTAGTGACGCGTCATAAGGACACGTGTCACAATTTGACTGGTTAATAATTTCACCGCTTTTGCTATAAAT
TACCTCCAATCCCCTTAGCTTCTTCACAATTCAGTTCCCAACCCTAACAATTCTTGTTCATATCGCTTCT
CTCTACTTTCAAGGTATGATCCAATTTCTCTCTTCTTTCTCTGTAATCCTTTCGTTGAGTTTTGTTTCCG
ATCAATCATAGGTAGTTTTCTTGTTTCGAAGCATGAGATCTAGGAATTTTTTGTGATTTTCCAAAATTGA
GATCGGTTTGAAATTGAATTTTACAGCTTGAATCTCAGATCTTGTTTTATCAATGTTTTCGATGGCTTGC
GATGTAGATCTATGATAATTGTGGTTCAGTTTTGTTAGGAATCGATTTCGGTTTAGCAATTGCAGATTAA
TTAGGGTTTCCAATTGAATTCTTCAGATCCGTTATGGAATTATGTCAAATAATTTATTCAAATTGGAAAT
TATTGTTAGATCCACTCTTAATCTGTTTGATCCAAGCTTCAATTAGGGTTTTCACTTGTTTCAATTTCTT
GTTATGGATTCTGATTTATCTGTTGATGTTAGATCCACTCTTAATCTGTTTGATCCAAGCGTTAATTAGG
GTTTTCACTTGTTTCAATTTCGTGTGTTGGATTCTGATTTATCTGTTGTTGATGTGATTACAGTCTGCAC
CTGAGACCAAAGCTGAACGAGAAACGTAAAATGATATAAATATCAATATATTAAATTAGATTTTGCATAA
AAAACAGACTACATAATACTGTAAAACACAACATATCCAGTCACTATGGCGGCCCCTCGAGGGGCCGCAT
TAGGCACCCCAGGCTTTACACTTTATGCTTCCGGCTCGTATAATGTGTGGATTTTGAGTTAGGATCCGTC
GAGATTTTCAGGAGCTAAGGAAGCTAAAATGGAGAAAAAAATCACTGGATATACCACCGTTGATATATCC
CAATGGCATCGTAAAGAACATTTTGAGGCATTTCAGTCAGTTGCTCAATGTACCTATAACCAGACCGTTC
AGCTGGATATTACGGCCTTTTTAAAGACCGTAAAGAAAAATAAGCACAAGTTTTATCCGGCCTTTATTCA
CATTCTTGCCCGCCTGATGAATGCTCATCCGGAATTCCGTATGGCAATGAAAGACGGTGAGCTGGTGATA
TGGGATAGTGTTCACCCTTGTTACACCGTTTTCCATGAGCAAACTGAAACGTTTTCATCGCTCTGGAGTG
AATACCACGACGATTTCCGGCAGTTTCTACACATATATTCGCAAGATGTGGCGTGTTACGGTGAAAACCT
GGCCTATTTCCCTAAAGGGTTTATTGAGAATATGTTTTTCGTGTCAGCCAATCCCTGGGTGAGTTTCACC
AGTTTTGATTTAAACGTGGCCAATATGGACAACTTCTTCGCCCCCGTTTTCACCATGGGCAAATATTATA
CGCAAGGCGACAAGGTGCTGATGCCGCTGGCGATTCAGGTTCATCATGCCGTTTGTGATGGCTTCCATGT
CGGCAGAATGCTTAATGAATTACAACAGTACTGCGATGAGTGGCAGGGCGGGGCGTAATCTAGAGGATCC
GGCTTACTAAAAGCCAGATAACAGTATGCGTATTTGCGCGCTGATTTTTGCGGTATAAGAATATATACTG
ATATGTATACCCGAAGTATGTCAAAAAGAGGTATGCTATGAAGCAGCGTATTACAGTGACAGTTGACAGC
GACAGCTATCAGTTGCTCAAGGCATATATGATGTCAATATCTCCGGTCTGGTAAGCACAACCATGCAGAA
TGAAGCCCGTCGTCTGCGTGCCGAACGCTGGAAAGCGGAAAATCAGGAAGGGATGGCTGAGGTCGCCCGG
TTTATTGAAATGAACGGCTCTTTTGCTGACGAGAACAGGGGCTGGTGAAATGCAGTTTAAGGTTTACACC
TATAAAAGAGAGAGCCGTTATCGTCTGTTTGTGGATGTACAGAGTGATATTATTGACACGCCCGGGCGAC
GGATGGTGATCCCCCTGGCCAGTGCACGTCTGCTGTCAGATAAAGTCCCCCGTGAACTTTACCCGGTGGT
GCATATCGGGGATGAAAGCTGGCGCATGATGACCACCGATATGGCCAGTGTGCCGGTTTCCGTTATCGGG
GAAGAAGTGGCTGATCTCAGCCACCGCGAAAATGACATCAAAAACGCCATTAACCTGATGTTCTGGGGAA
TATAAATGTCAGGCTCCCTTATACACAGCCAGTCTGCAGGTCGACGGTCTCAGGTGAATCCGGCCATGCT
AGAGTCCGCAAAAATCACCAGTCTCTCTCTACAAATCTATCTCTCTCTATTTTTCTCCAGAATAATGTGT
GAGTAGTTCCCAGATAAGGGAATTAGGGTTCTTATAGGGTTTCGCTCATGTGTTGAGCATATAAGAAACC
CTTAGTATGTATTTGTATTTGTAAAATACTTCTATCAATAAAATTTCTAATTCCTAAAACCAAAATCCAG
TGACCTTGAGTGACCTAAGCTAGCCTAGTGTCGGGCTTGTCTTCTCTGGTTTAAACTATCAGTGTTTGAC
AGGATATATTGGCGGGTAAACCTAAGAGAAAAGAGCGTTTATTAGAATAATCGGATATTTAAAAGGGCGT
GAAAAGGTTTATCCGTTCGTCCATTTGTATGTGCATGCCAACCACAGGGTTCCCCTCGGGATCAAAGTAC
TTTGATCCAACCCCTCCGCTGCTATAGTGCAGTCGGCTTCTGACGTTCAGTGCAGCCTTCTTCTGAAAAC
GACATGTCGCACAAGTCCTAAGTTACGCGACAGGCTGCCGCCCTGCCCTTTTCCTGGCGTTTTCTTGTCG
CGTGTTTTAGTCGCATAAAGTAGAATACTTGCGACTAGAACCGGAGACATTACGCCATGAACAAGAGCGC
CGCCGCTGGCCTGCTGGGCTATGCCCGCGTCAGCACCGACGACCAGGACTTGACCAACCAACGGGCCGAA
CTGCACGCGGCCGGCTGCACCAAGCTGTTTTCCGAGAAGATCACCGGCACCAGGCGCGACCGCCCGGAGC
TGGCCAGGATGCTTGACCACCTACGCCCTGGCGACGTTGTGACAGTGACCAGGCTAGACCGCCTGGCCCG
CAGCACCCGCGACCTACTGGACATTGCCGAGCGCATCCAGGAGGCCGGCGCGGGCCTGCGTAGCCTGGCA
GAGCCGTGGGCCGACACCACCACGCCGGCCGGCCGCATGGTGTTGACCGTGTTCGCCGGCATTGCCGAGT
TCGAGCGTTCCCTAATCATCGACCGCACCCGGAGCGGGCGCGAGGCCGCCAAGGCCCGAGGCGTGAAGTT
TGGCCCCCGCCCTACCCTCACCCCGGCACAGATCGCGCACGCCCGCGAGCTGATCGACCAGGAAGGCCGC
ACCGTGAAAGAGGCGGCTGCACTGCTTGGCGTGCATCGCTCGACCCTGTACCGCGCACTTGAGCGCAGCG
AGGAAGTGACGCCCACCGAGGCCAGGCGGCGCGGTGCCTTCCGTGAGGACGCATTGACCGAGGCCGACGC
CCTGGCGGCCGCCGAGAATGAACGCCAAGAGGAACAAGCATGAAACCGCACCAGGACGGCCAGGACGAAC
CGTTTTTCATTACCGAAGAGATCGAGGCGGAGATGATCGCGGCCGGGTACGTGTTCGAGCCGCCCGCGCA
CATCTCAACCGTGCGGCTGCATGAAATCCTGGCCGGTTTGTCTGATGCCAAGCTGGCGGCCTGGCCGGCC
AGCTTGGCCGCTGAAGAAACCGAGCGCCGCCGTCTAAAAAGGTGATGTGTATTTGAGTAAAACAGCTTGC
GTCATGCGGTCGCTGCGTATATGATGCGATGAGTAAATAAACAAATACGCAAGGGGAACGCATGAAGGTT
ATCGCTGTACTTAACCAGAAAGGCGGGTCAGGCAAGACGACCATCGCAACCCATCTAGCCCGCGCCCTGC
AACTCGCCGGGGCCGATGTTCTGTTAGTCGATTCCGATCCCCAGGGCAGTGCCCGCGATTGGGCGGCCGT
GCGGGAAGATCAACCGCTAACCGTTGTCGGCATCGACCGCCCGACGATTGACCGCGACGTGAAGGCCATC
GGCCGGCGCGACTTCGTAGTGATCGACGGAGCGCCCCAGGCGGCGGACTTGGCTGTGTCCGCGATCAAGG
CAGCCGACTTCGTGCTGATTCCGGTGCAGCCAAGCCCTTACGACATATGGGCCACCGCCGACCTGGTGGA
GCTGGTTAAGCAGCGCATTGAGGTCACGGATGGAAGGCTACAAGCGGCCTTTGTCGTGTCGCGGGCGATC
AAAGGCACGCGCATCGGCGGTGAGGTTGCCGAGGCGCTGGCCGGGTACGAGCTGCCCATTCTTGAGTCCC
GTATCACGCAGCGCGTGAGCTACCCAGGCACTGCCGCCGCCGGCACAACCGTTCTTGAATCAGAACCCGA
GGGCGACGCTGCCCGCGAGGTCCAGGCGCTGGCCGCTGAAATTAAATCAAAACTCATTTGAGTTAATGAG
GTAAAGAGAAAATGAGCAAAAGCACAAACACGCTAAGTGCCGGCCGTCCGAGCGCACGCAGCAGCAAGGC
TGCAACGTTGGCCAGCCTGGCAGACACGCCAGCCATGAAGCGGGTCAACTTTCAGTTGCCGGCGGAGGAT
CACACCAAGCTGAAGATGTACGCGGTACGCCAAGGCAAGACCATTACCGAGCTGCTATCTGAATACATCG
CGCAGCTACCAGAGTAAATGAGCAAATGAATAAATGAGTAGATGAATTTTAGCGGCTAAAGGAGGCGGCA
TGGAAAATCAAGAACAACCAGGCACCGACGCCGTGGAATGCCCCATGTGTGGAGGAACGGGCGGTTGGCC
AGGCGTAAGCGGCTGGGTTGCCTGCCGGCCCTGCAATGGCACTGGAACCCCCAAGCCCGAGGAATCGGCG
TGAGCGGTCGCAAACCATCCGGCCCGGTACAAATCGGCGCGGCGCTGGGTGATGACCTGGTGGAGAAGTT
GAAGGCCGCGCAGGCCGCCCAGCGGCAACGCATCGAGGCAGAAGCACGCCCCGGTGAATCGTGGCAAGCG
GCCGCTGATCGAATCCGCAAAGAATCCCGGCAACCGCCGGCAGCCGGTGCGCCGTCGATTAGGAAGCCGC
CCAAGGGCGACGAGCAACCAGATTTTTTCGTTCCGATGCTCTATGACGTGGGCACCCGCGATAGTCGCAG
CATCATGGACGTGGCCGTTTTCCGTCTGTCGAAGCGTGACCGACGAGCTGGCGAGGTGATCCGCTACGAG
CTTCCAGACGGGCACGTAGAGGTTTCCGCAGGGCCGGCCGGCATGGCCAGTGTGTGGGATTACGACCTGG
TACTGATGGCGGTTTCCCATCTAACCGAATCCATGAACCGATACCGGGAAGGGAAGGGAGACAAGCCCGG
CCGCGTGTTCCGTCCACACGTTGCGGACGTACTCAAGTTCTGCCGGCGAGCCGATGGCGGAAAGCAGAAA
GACGACCTGGTAGAAACCTGCATTCGGTTAAACACCACGCACGTTGCCATGCAGCGTACGAAGAAGGCCA
AGAACGGCCGCCTGGTGACGGTATCCGAGGGTGAAGCCTTGATTAGCCGCTACAAGATCGTAAAGAGCGA
AACCGGGCGGCCGGAGTACATCGAGATCGAGCTAGCTGATTGGATGTACCGCGAGATCACAGAAGGCAAG
AACCCGGACGTGCTGACGGTTCACCCCGATTACTTTTTGATCGATCCCGGCATCGGCCGTTTTCTCTACC
GCCTGGCACGCCGCGCCGCAGGCAAGGCAGAAGCCAGATGGTTGTTCAAGACGATCTACGAACGCAGTGG
CAGCGCCGGAGAGTTCAAGAAGTTCTGTTTCACCGTGCGCAAGCTGATCGGGTCAAATGACCTGCCGGAG
TACGATTTGAAGGAGGAGGCGGGGCAGGCTGGCCCGATCCTAGTCATGCGCTACCGCAACCTGATCGAGG
GCGAAGCATCCGCCGGTTCCTAATGTACGGAGCAGATGCTAGGGCAAATTGCCCTAGCAGGGGAAAAAGG
TCGAAAAGGACTCTTTCCTGTGGATAGCACGTACATTGGGAACCCAAAGCCGTACATTGGGAACCGGAAC
CCGTACATTGGGAACCCAAAGCCGTACATTGGGAACCGGTCACACATGTAAGTGACTGATATAAAAGAGA
AAAAAGGCGATTTTTCCGCCTAAAACTCTTTAAAACTTATTAAAACTCTTAAAACCCGCCTGGCCTGTGC
ATAACTGTCTGGCCAGCGCACAGCCGAAGAGCTGCAAAAAGCGCCTACCCTTCGGTCGCTGCGCTCCCTA
CGCCCCGCCGCTTCGCGTCGGCCTATCGCGGCCGCTGGCCGCTCAAAAATGGCTGGCCTACGGCCAGGCA
ATCTACCAGGGCGCGGACAAGCCGCGCCGTCGCCACTCGACCGCCGGCGCCCACATCAAGGCACCCTGCC
TCGCGCGTTTCGGTGATGACGGTGAAAACCTCTGACACATGCAGCTCCCGGAGACAGTCACAGCTTGTCT
GTAAGCGGATGCCGGGAGCAGACAAGCCCGTCAGGGCGCGTCAGCGGGTGTTGGCGGGTGTCGGGGCGCA
GCCATGACCCAGTCACGTAGCGATAGCGGAGTGTATACTGGCTTAACTATGCGGCATCAGAGCAGATTGT
ACTGAGAGTGCACCATATGCGGTGTGAAATACCGCACAGATGCGTAAGGAGAAAATACCGCATCAGGCGC
TCTTCCGCTTCCTCGCTCACTGACTCGCTGCGCTCGGTCGTTCGGCTGCGGCGAGCGGTATCAGCTCACT
CAAAGGCGGTAATACGGTTATCCACAGAATCAGGGGATAACGCAGGAAAGAACATGTGAGCAAAAGGCCA
GCAAAAGGCCAGGAACCGTAAAAAGGCCGCGTTGCTGGCGTTTTTCCATAGGCTCCGCCCCCCTGACGAG
CATCACAAAAATCGACGCTCAAGTCAGAGGTGGCGAAACCCGACAGGACTATAAAGATACCAGGCGTTTC
CCCCTGGAAGCTCCCTCGTGCGCTCTCCTGTTCCGACCCTGCCGCTTACCGGATACCTGTCCGCCTTTCT
CCCTTCGGGAAGCGTGGCGCTTTCTCATAGCTCACGCTGTAGGTATCTCAGTTCGGTGTAGGTCGTTCGC
TCCAAGCTGGGCTGTGTGCACGAACCCCCCGTTCAGCCCGACCGCTGCGCCTTATCCGGTAACTATCGTC
TTGAGTCCAACCCGGTAAGACACGACTTATCGCCACTGGCAGCAGCCACTGGTAACAGGATTAGCAGAGC
GAGGTATGTAGGCGGTGCTACAGAGTTCTTGAAGTGGTGGCCTAACTACGGCTACACTAGAAGGACAGTA
TTTGGTATCTGCGCTCTGCTGAAGCCAGTTACCTTCGGAAAAAGAGTTGGTAGCTCTTGATCCGGCAAAC
AAACCACCGCTGGTAGCGGTGGTTTTTTTGTTTGCAAGCAGCAGATTACGCGCAGAAAAAAAGGATCTCA
AGAAGATCCTTTGATCTTTTCTACGGGGTCTGACGCTCATCGGAAGAACGGCAACTAAGCTGCCGGGTTT
GAAACACGGATGATCTCGCGGAGGGTAGCATGTTGATTGTAACGATGACAGAGCGTTGCTGCCTGTGATC
AATTCGGGCACGAACCCAGTGGACATAAGCCTGTTCGGTTCGTAAGCTGTAATGCAAGTAGCGTATGCGC
TCACGCAACTGGTCCAGAACCTTGACCGAACGCAGCGGTGGTAACGGCGCAGTGGCGGTTTTCATGGCTT
GTTATGACTGTTTTTTTGGGGTACAGTCTATGCCTCGGGCATCCAAGCAGCAAGCGCGTTACGCCGTGGG
TCGATGTTTGATGTTATGGAGCAGCAACGATGTTACGCAGCAGGGCAGTCGCCCTAAAACAAAGTTAAAC
ATCATGGGGGAAGCGGTGATCGCCGAAGTATCGACTCAACTATCAGAGGTAGTTGGCGTCATCGAGCGCC
ATCTCGAACCGACGTTGCTGGCCGTACATTTGTACGGCTCCGCAGTGGATGGCGGCCTGAAGCCACACAG
TGATATTGATTTGCTGGTTACGGTGACCGTAAGGCTTGATGAAACAACGCGGCGAGCTTTGATCAACGAC
CTTTTGGAAACTTCGGCTTCCCCTGGAGAGAGCGAGATTCTCCGCGCTGTAGAAGTCACCATTGTTGTGC
ACGACGACATCATTCCGTGGCGTTATCCAGCTAAGCGCGAACTGCAATTTGGAGAATGGCAGCGCAATGA
CATTCTTGCAGGTATCTTCGAGCCAGCCACGATCGACATTGATCTGGCTATCTTGCTGACAAAAGCAAGA
GAACATAGCGTTGCCTTGGTAGGTCCAGCGGCGGAGGAACTCTTTGATCCGGTTCCTGAACAGGATCTAT
TTGAGGCGCTAAATGAAACCTTAACGCTATGGAACTCGCCGCCCGACTGGGCTGGCGATGAGCGAAATGT
AGTGCTTACGTTGTCCCGCATTTGGTACAGCGCAGTAACCGGCAAAATCGCGCCGAAGGATGTCGCTGCC
GACTGGGCAATGGAGCGCCTGCCGGCCCAGTATCAGCCCGTCATACTTGAAGCTAGACAGGCTTATCTTG
GACAAGAAGAAGATCGCTTGGCCTCGCGCGCAGATCAGTTGGAAGAATTTGTCCACTACGTGAAAGGCGA
GATCACCAAGGTAGTCGGCAAATAATGTCTAGCTAGAAATTCGTTCAAGCCGACGCCGCTTCGCGGCGCG
GCTTAACTCAAGCGTTAGATGCACTAAGCACATAATTGCTCACAGCCAAACTATCA
Features (pLannotate 1.2.2; 19 found; start..end, strand, type, name):
    277..301     +  misc_feature   LB T-DNA repeat: left border repeat from nopaline C58 T-DNA
   1479..1588    +  protein_bind   attR1 (fragment): mutant version of attR; recombination site for the Gateway® LR reaction LR Clonase™
   1625..1655    +  promoter       lac UV5 promoter: E. coli lac promoter with an "up" mutation
   1679..1708    +  promoter       cat promoter (fragment): promoter of the E. coli cat gene encoding chloramphenicol acetyltransferase
   1709..2365    +  CDS            cat: CAT_ECOLX - Experimental evidence at protein level: Swiss-Prot protein existence level 1. This enzyme is an effector of chloramphenicol resistance in bacteria. From Escherichia coli. This protein is used as a marker in many commonly used cloning vectors, such as pACYC184.
   2547..2705    +  CDS            ccdA (fragment): CCDA_ECO57 - Also known as H, letA. Experimental evidence at protein level: Swiss-Prot protein existence level 1. Antitoxin component of a type II toxin-antitoxin (TA) system which inhibits the post-segregational killing (PSK) of plasmid-free cells, also referred to as a plasmid addiction system. Binds to and blocks the activity of CcdB; will also remove bound CcdB protein from the CcdB-GyrA complex by forming a CcdA-CcdB complex, a process termed rejuvenation. Functions as a transcriptional corepressor for the ccdAB operon, repression also requires CcdB (By similarity). From Escherichia coli
   2710..3015    +  CDS            ccdB: CcdB, a bacterial toxin that poisons DNA gyrase; ccdB; Plasmids containing the ccdB gene cannot be propagated in standard E. coli strains.
   3132..3291    +  polyA_signal   CaMV poly(A) signal (fragment): cauliflower mosaic virus polyadenylation signal
   3357..3381    +  misc_feature   RB T-DNA repeat: right border repeat from nopaline C58 T-DNA
   3721..4122    +  CDS            Y4CG_SINFN (fragment): Protein inferred from homology: Swiss-Prot protein existence level 3. From Sinorhizobium fredii (strain NBRC 101917 / NGR234).
   4682..5311    +  CDS            pVS1 StaA: stability protein from the Pseudomonas plasmid pVS1 (Heeb et al., 2000)
   5740..6813    +  CDS            pVS1 RepA: replication protein from the Pseudomonas plasmid pVS1 (Heeb et al., 2000)
   6879..7073    +  rep_origin     pVS1 oriV: origin of replication for the Pseudomonas plasmid pVS1 (Heeb et al., 2000)
   7276..7315    +  CDS            rop (fragment): Rop protein, which maintains plasmids at low copy number; rop
   7417..7557    +  misc_feature   bom: basis of mobility region from pBR322
   7743..8331    -  rep_origin     ori: high-copy-number ColE1/pMB1/pBR322/pUC origin of replication
   8492..8515    +  promoter       Pc promoter (fragment): intI1 (promoter lies within the coding sequence); class 1 integron promoter
   8691..8747    +  CDS            GmR (fragment): gentamycin acetyltransferase; aacC1; confers resistance to gentamycin
   8758..9545    +  CDS            SmR (fragment): aminoglycoside adenylyltransferase (Murphy, 1985); aadA; confers resistance to spectinomycin and streptomycin
