[The description below was written by a language model from this plasmid's Addgene catalogue record and pLannotate feature annotations shown in this document.]
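Description:
LIIalpha F 1-2 RNAi is an empty binary backbone for plant expression, deposited as part of a modular plasmid assembly kit for multigene expression, gene silencing and silencing rescue in plants. The record gives no backbone name or manufacturer, but the annotated 9,646 nt sequence has the layout of an Agrobacterium T-DNA vector. Nopaline-type left and right border repeats frame the transferable region. The vector portion carries the pVS1 oriV with its RepA replication and StaA stability genes, which maintain the plasmid in Agrobacterium. It also has a high-copy ColE1/pUC-type origin and the pBR322 bom site for propagation in E. coli. Backbone selection comes from an aadA (SmR) gene conferring spectinomycin/streptomycin resistance, with a class 1 integron Pc promoter fragment annotated upstream. The short GmR and rop matches are only fragments.

Between the borders, the only annotated payload is a counter-selectable placeholder cassette. It consists of an attR1 fragment, a chloramphenicol acetyltransferase gene with lac UV5 and cat promoter elements, a partial ccdA and an intact ccdB toxin gene, followed by a fragment of the CaMV polyadenylation signal. Because CcdB poisons DNA gyrase, the plasmid has to be kept in a ccdB-tolerant strain such as DB3.1, which explains the dual chloramphenicol and spectinomycin selection listed. Replacing the cassette with a user's fragment removes both ccdB and chloramphenicol resistance, so correct clones can be selected in ordinary strains.

The name and the kit's publication title suggest a level II acceptor intended for building RNAi silencing constructs. However, no plant promoter, intron, second att site or plant selection marker is annotated. About 1.2 kb between the left border and attR1 has no annotation, and the record does not describe the cloning mechanism.
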