Addgene plasmid #54404: LIIalpha F 1-2 RNAi
Purpose: (Empty Backbone)
Depositing lab: Martin Parniske. Depositing organization: Ludwig-Maximilians-Universitaet Muenchen (LMU). Publication: A modular plasmid assembly kit for multigene expression, gene silencing and silencing rescue in plants. Binder A, Lambert J, Morbitzer R, Popp C, Ott T, Lahaye T, Parniske M. PLoS One. 2014 Feb 13;9(2):e88218. doi: 10.1371/journal.pone.0088218. eCollection 2014. PubMed 24551083.
Backbone
  Vector backbone: unknown
  Backbone manufacturer: unknown
  Vector type: plant expression
Growth in bacteria
  Bacterial resistance: Chloramphenicol and Spectinomycin, 25 & 50 μg/mL
  Growth temperature: 37°C
  Growth strain: DB3.1
  Copy number: High Copy
Gene/Insert
  Gene/Insert name: None
Terms and licenses: Academic/Nonprofit Terms; Industry Terms: Not Available to Industry
How to cite: LIIalpha F 1-2 RNAi was a gift from Martin Parniske (Addgene plasmid # 54404 ; http://n2t.net/addgene:54404 ; RRID:Addgene_54404)
