>Addgene plasmid #54404 | LIIalpha F 1-2 RNAi | addgene partial sequence | sequence record 99627 | LB-F1 5'-gtggtgtaaacaaattgacgc-3'
GGATTACGGAAGACAATACGGCGGGGAGAGAGGATTTTGAGGAAATAATTAATTGAATTACTTGTATTAT
TGATAAAGTAATTTAGATAAGTTGTTAGTACAACTTATTGCAACTATGGATAGACAAAAATCACTTATTT
TAAGGGGAGAAGTATATAACAACTTATTATAAAATTTCTGAGCAGCCGGCCTCCTCCAATCAATCATAGA
GAGTGGAGCCCATTCTGGAAAACCAAGGAACCCCCAACTTGCACTGGTGCGGTGGCCCAATTCAAAAAAA
ACGGGGCCCAGCAAAGTAACGCCGTTGTAACGATTTATCAATCCAAACTCAAAAGGCGGCGAGATGCGTT
TAACTCCGTGAAATTAACAAACCGCCAACAACTTGCAATTTGCAACTACCGTTTCCAAGAAGAACTCAAC
CACACAACGTATCCTATCCCAAACCACACGCAACTAGTGACGCGTCATAAGGACACGTGTCACAATTTGA
CTGGTTAATAATTTCACCGCTTTTGCTATAAATTACCTCCAATCCCCTTAGCTTCTTCACAATTCAGTTC
CCAACCCTAACAATTCTTGTTCATATCGCTTCTCTCTACTTTCAAGGTATGATCCAATTTCTCTCTTCTT
TCTCTGTAATCCTTTCGTTGAGTTTTGTTTCCGATCAATCATAGGTAGTTTTCTTGTTTC
