>Addgene plasmid #54404 | LIIalpha F 1-2 RNAi | addgene partial sequence | sequence record 100591 | RB-F1 5'-ggataaaccttttcacgccc-3'
TTTCTCTTAGGTTTACCCGCCAATATATCCTGTCAAACACTGATAGTTTAAACCAGAGAAGACAAGCCCG
ACACTAGGCTAGCTTAGGTCACTCAAGGTCACTGGATTTTGGTTTTAGGAATTAGAAATTTTATTGATAG
AAGTATTTTACAAATACAAATACATACTAAGGGTTTCTTATATGCTCAACACATGAGCGAAACCCTATAA
GAACCCTAATTCCCTTATCTGGGAACTACTCACACATTATTCTGGAGAAAAATAGAGAGAGATAGATTTG
TAGAGAGAGACTGGTGATTTTTGCGGACTCTAGCATGGCCGGATTCACCTGAGACCGTCGACCTGCAGAC
TGGCTGTGTATAAGGGAGCCTGACATTTATATTCCCCAGAACATCAGGTTAATGGCGTTTTTGATGTCAT
TTTCGCGGTGGCTGAGATCAGCCACTTCTTCCCCGATAACGGAAACCGGCACACTGGCCATATCGGTGGT
CATCATGCGCCAGCTTTCATCCCCGATATGCACCACCGGGTAAAGTTCACGGGGGACTTTATCTGACAGC
A
